Addgene plasmid #182817: pCMV(MinDis)-iFluoxSnFR_cyto
Purpose: Develop a family of genetically encoded fluorescent biosensors for nicotinic agonists, termed iDrugSnFRs, thus enabling optical subcellular pharmacokinetics for nicotinic agonists
Depositing lab: Henry Lester. Depositing organization: California Institute of Technology. Publication: Selective Serotonin Reuptake Inhibitors within Cells: Temporal Resolution in Cytoplasm, Endoplasmic Reticulum, and Membrane. Nichols AL, Blumenfeld Z, Luebbert L, Knox HJ, Muthusamy AK, Marvin JS, Kim CH, Grant SN, Walton DP, Cohen BN, Hammar R, Looger L, Artursson P, Dougherty DA, Lester HA. J Neurosci. 2023 Mar 2:JN-RM-1519-22. doi: 10.1523/JNEUROSCI.1519-22.2022. PubMed 36868853.
Backbone
  Vector backbone: pCMV(MinDis)
  Backbone manufacturer: modified from Invitrogen
  Backbone size w/o insert (bp): 5005
  Vector type: Mammalian Expression
Growth in bacteria
  Bacterial resistance: Ampicillin, 100 μg/mL
  Growth temperature: 37°C
  Growth strain: DH5alpha
  Copy number: High Copy
Gene/Insert
  Gene/Insert name: iFluoxSnFR_cyto
  Species: Synthetic
  Insert size (bp): 1617
  Promoter: hCMV
  Cloning method: Restriction Enzyme; 5′ cloning site EcoRI (not destroyed); 3′ cloning site NotI (not destroyed)
  Sequencing primers: 5′ T7; 3′ BGHR
Terms and licenses: Academic/Nonprofit Terms; Industry Terms: Not Available to Industry
Depositor comments: For additional reference, please see Nichols et al. 2022 Elife, doi.org/10.7554/eLife.74648. Please note the promoter was difficult to assemble with NGS. Due to this only a partial NGS result has been posted. Depositor confirms plasmid is functional.
How to cite: pCMV(MinDis)-iFluoxSnFR_cyto was a gift from Henry Lester (Addgene plasmid # 182817 ; http://n2t.net/addgene:182817 ; RRID:Addgene_182817)
