[The description below was written by a language model from this plasmid's Addgene catalogue record and pLannotate feature annotations shown in this document.]
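Description:
pCMV(MinDis)-iFluoxSnFR_cyto is a mammalian expression plasmid of 6,622 bp built on pCMV(MinDis), a backbone the record lists as modified from an Invitrogen vector. It is maintained in E. coli at high copy through a ColE1/pUC-type origin and selected with ampicillin via the β-lactamase gene. An f1 origin is also present. On the opposite strand, an SV40 enhancer/early promoter drives a NeoR/KanR cassette terminated by an HSV TK polyadenylation signal, which could in principle support G418 selection of transfected mammalian cells. A short ble fragment and small promoter and poly(A) fragments annotated nearby look like backbone remnants rather than functional units.

The payload is a synthetic 1,617 bp insert, iFluoxSnFR_cyto, cloned between EcoRI and NotI sites that both remain intact. It is transcribed from the human CMV immediate-early enhancer and promoter and terminated by the bovine growth hormone poly(A) signal. A T7 promoter lies just upstream of the insert and serves as a sequencing primer site. The automated annotation recognises only a GFP-derived segment within the insert. This fits a single-fluorescent-protein sensor design in which a GFP-type reporter is combined with a ligand-binding domain, but the feature table does not identify the binding portion.

The name and the associated publication on selective serotonin reuptake inhibitors point to a fluoxetine sensor of the iDrugSnFR family intended for the cytoplasm, although the catalogue purpose line refers to nicotinic agonists. Such sensors are used for optical measurement of drug levels in subcellular compartments. The depositor notes that the promoter region was hard to assemble by sequencing, so only a partial NGS result is posted, and states that the plasmid is functional.
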