Features (pLannotate 1.2.2; 17 found; start..end, strand, type, name):
      9..388     +  enhancer       CMV enhancer: human cytomegalovirus immediate early enhancer
    389..589     +  promoter       CMV promoter: human cytomegalovirus (CMV) immediate early promoter
    591..621     +  LTR            5' LTR (truncated) (fragment): truncated 5' long terminal repeat (LTR) from HIV-1
    637..655     +  promoter       T7 promoter: promoter for bacteriophage T7 RNA polymerase
    979..1698    +  CDS            cEGFP: cEGFP is a basic (constitutively fluorescent) green fluorescent protein published in 2008, derived from Aequorea victoria.
   2377..2488    +  polyA_signal   bGH poly(A) signal: bovine growth hormone polyadenylation signal
   2605..2623    +  promoter       SV40 promoter (fragment): SV40 enhancer and early promoter
   2733..3321    -  rep_origin     ori: high-copy-number ColE1/pMB1/pBR322/pUC origin of replication
   3543..3559    +  polyA_signal   bGH poly(A) signal (fragment): bovine growth hormone polyadenylation signal
   3650..3697    -  polyA_signal   HSV TK poly(A) signal: herpes simplex virus thymidine kinase polyadenylation signal (Cole and Stacy, 1985)
   3756..3908    -  CDS            ble (fragment): BLE_KLEPN - Experimental evidence at protein level: Swiss-Prot protein existence level 1. Binding protein with a strong affinity to the bleomycin family of antibiotics. Binds to CL990; an antimitotic-antibiotic compound. From Klebsiella pneumoniae.
   3929..4717    -  CDS            NeoR/KanR: aminoglycoside phosphotransferase confers resistance to neomycin, kanamycin, and G418 (Geneticin®)
   4752..5112    -  promoter       SV40 promoter: SV40 enhancer and early promoter
   5114..5131    -  promoter       AmpR promoter (fragment): bla
   5172..6032    -  CDS            AmpR: β-lactamase; bla; confers resistance to ampicillin, carbenicillin, and related antibiotics
   6033..6137    -  promoter       AmpR promoter: bla
   6164..6592    +  rep_origin     f1 ori (sequence partly withheld): f1 bacteriophage origin of replication; arrow indicates direction of (+) strand synthesis
>Addgene plasmid #182817 | pCMV(MinDis)-iFluoxSnFR_cyto | depositor full sequence | sequence record 353959 | pCMV(MinDis)-iFluoxSnFR_cyto sequence 6622 bps
CGCGCGTTGACATTGATTATTGACTAGTTATTAATAGTAATCAATTACGGGGTCATTAGTTCATAGCCCA
TATATGGAGTTCCGCGTTACATAACTTACGGTAAATGGCCCGCCTGGCTGACCGCCCAACGACCCCCGCC
CATTGACGTCAATAATGACGTATGTTCCCATAGTAACGCCAATAGGGACTTTCCATTGACGTCAATGGGT
GGACTATTTACGGTAAACTGCCCACTTGGCAGTACATCAAGTGTATCATATGCCAAGTACGCCCCCTATT
GACGTCAATGACGGTAAATGGCCCGCCTGGCATTATGCCCAGTACATGACCTTATGGGACTTTCCTACTT
GGCAGTACATCTACGTATTAGTCATCGCTATTACCATGGTGATGCGGTTTTGGCAGTACATCAATGGGCG
TGGATAGCGGTTTGACTCACGGGGATTTCCAAGTCTCCACCCCATTGACGTCAATGGGAGTTTGTTTTGG
CACCAAAATCAACGGGACTTTCCAAAATGTCGTAACAACTCCGCCCCATTGACGCAAATGGGCGGTAGGC
GTGTACGGTGGGAGGTCTATATAAGCAGAACTCTCTGGCTAACTAGAGAACCCACTGCTTACTGGCTTAT
CGAAATTAATACGACTCACTATAGGGAGACCCAAGCTTGGTACCGAACTCGGATCCACTAGTAACGGCCG
CCAGTGTGCTGGAATTCGGCTTGGGGATATCCACCATGTCTGCGAACGACACCGTAGTTGTGGGCTCGAT
CATCTTTACAGAAGGGATTATCGTCGCAAACATGGTGGCAGAGATGATTGAGGCGCATACAGACCTTAAG
GTGGTTCGCAAACTGAACCTTGGCGGGGTCAACGTTAACTTTGAAGCCATTAAACGCGGAGGTGCGAATA
ATGGTATTGACATTTACGTGGAGTACACTGGGCACGGTCTTGTGGATATTCTGGGGTTCCCGGAGCCGAA
CGTCTATATCACCGCCGACAAGCAGAAGAACGGCATCAAGGCGAACTTCAAGATCCGCCACAACGTGGAG
GACGGCAGCGTGCAGCTCGCCGACCACTACCAGCAGAACACCCCCATCGGCGACGGCCCCGTGCTGCTGC
CCGACAACCACTACCTGAGCACCCAGTCCGTGCTGAGCAAAGACCCCAACGAGAAGCGCGATCACATGGT
CCTGCTGGAGTTCGTGACCGCCGCCGGGATCACTCTCGGCATGGACGAGCTGTACAAGGGCGGTACCGGA
GGGAGCATGAGCAAGGGCGAGGAGCTGTTCACCGGGGTGGTGCCCATCCTGGTCGAGCTGGACGGCGACG
TAAACGGCCACAAGTTCAGCGTGCGCGGCGAGGGCGAGGGCGATGCCACCAACGGCAAGCTGACCCTGAA
GTTCATCTGCACCACCGGCAAGCTGCCCGTGCCCTGGCCCACCCTCGTGACCACCCTGACCTACGGCGTG
CAGTGCTTCAGCCGCTACCCCGACCACATGAAGCAGCACGACTTCTTCAAGTCCGCCATGCCCGAAGGCT
ACGTCCAGGAGCGCACCATCAGCTTCAAGGACGACGGCACCTACAAGACCCGCGCCGAGGTGAAGTTCGA
GGGCGACACCCTGGTGAACCGCATCGAGCTGAAGGGCATCGACTTCAAGGAGGACGGCAACATCCTGGGG
CACAAGCTGGAGTACAACTTTCCGCCGCCCGCGACTACTGATCCAGAAGGTGCATACGAAACCGTGAAGA
AGGAGTACAAACGTAAATGGAATATTGTATGGCTCAAACCACTGGGATTCAACAATACGTATACGCTTAC
CGTTAAAGACGAACTGGCGAAACAGTATAACCTTAAAACCTTCAGTGACTTAGCGAAAATCTCGGATAAG
CTGATTCTGGGTGCAACGATGCATTTTTTAGAAAGTCCCGATGGTTACCCAGGCCTGCAAAAACTGTACA
ATTTCAAATTCAAGCACACCAAAAGCATGGACATGGGTATTCGCTATACCGCCATTGATAATAACGAAGT
TCAGGTAATTGATGCCTCCGCCACTGATGGCTTGCTGGTGAGCCACAAATTAAAAATTCTGGAGGATGAT
AAAGCGTTCTTCCCGCCGTATTATGCTGCCCCCATCATCCGTCAGGATGTCTTAGATAAGCATCCTGAAC
TGAAGGACGTGCTGAACAAACTCGCGAATCAAATTTCACTGGAAGAAATGCAGAAACTGAATTACAAGGT
GGACGGTGAGGGTCAGGACCCAGCGAAAGTAGCTAAGGAGTTTTTGAAAGAGAAAGGTTTAATTCTGGAT
ATTGATGAACTGGCGCTGAAATTTGCGGGCCTGGATCTGTGAGCGGCCGCTCGAGATCAGCCTCGACTGT
GCCTTCTAGTTGCCAGCCATCTGTTGTTTGCCCCTCCCCCGTGCCTTCCTTGACCCTGGAAGGTGCCACT
CCCACTGTCCTTTCCTAATAAAATGAGGAAATTGCATCGCATTGTCTGAGTAGGTGTCATTCTATTCTGG
GGGGTGGGGTGGGGCAGGACAGCAAGGGGGAGGATTGGGAAGACAATAGCAGGCGTGCTGGGGATGCGGT
GGGCTCTATGGCTTCTGAGGCGGAAAGAACCAGTGGCGGTAATACGGTTATCCACAGAATCAGGGGATAA
CGCAGGAAAGAACATGTGAGCAAAAGGCCAGCAAAAGGCCAGGAACCGTAAAAAGGCCGCGTTGCTGGCG
TTTTTCCATAGGCTCCGCCCCCCTGACGAGCATCACAAAAATCGACGCTCAAGTCAGAGGTGGCGAAACC
CGACAGGACTATAAAGATACCAGGCGTTTCCCCCTGGAAGCTCCCTCGTGCGCTCTCCTGTTCCGACCCT
GCCGCTTACCGGATACCTGTCCGCCTTTCTCCCTTCGGGAAGCGTGGCGCTTTCTCATAGCTCACGCTGT
AGGTATCTCAGTTCGGTGTAGGTCGTTCGCTCCAAGCTGGGCTGTGTGCACGAACCCCCCGTTCAGCCCG
ACCGCTGCGCCTTATCCGGTAACTATCGTCTTGAGTCCAACCCGGTAAGACACGACTTATCGCCACTGGC
AGCAGCCACTGGTAACAGGATTAGCAGAGCGAGGTATGTAGGCGGTGCTACAGAGTTCTTGAAGTGGTGG
CCTAACTACGGCTACACTAGAAGGACAGTATTTGGTATCTGCGCTCTGCTGAAGCCAGTTACCTTCGGAA
AAAGAGTTGGTAGCTCTTGATCCGGCAAACAAACCACCGCTGGTAGCGGTGGTTTTTTTGTTTGCAAGCA
GCAGATTACGCGCAGAAAAAAAGGATCTCAAGAAGATCCTTTGATCTTTTCTACGGGGTCTGACGCTCAG
TGGAACGAAAACTCACGTTAAGGGATTTTGGTCATGAGATTATCAAAAAGGATCTTCACCTAGATCCTTT
TAAATTAAAAATGAAGTTTTAAATCAATCTAAAGTATATATGAGTAACCTGAGGCTATGGCAGGGCCTGC
CGCCCCGACGTTGGCTGCGAGCCCTGGGCCTTCACCCGAACTTGGGGGGTGGGGTGGGGAAAAGGAAGAA
ACGCGGGCGTATTGGCCCCAATGGGGTCTCGGTGGGGTATCGACAGAGTGCCAGCCCTGGGACCGAACCC
CGCGTTTATGAACAAACGACCCAACACCGTGCGTTTTATTCTGTCTTTTTATTGCCGTCATAGCGCGGGT
TCCTTCCGGTATTGTCTCCTTCCGTGTTTCAGTTAGCCTCCCCCTAGGGTGGGCGAAGAACTCCAGCATG
AGATCCCCGCGCTGGAGGATCATCCAGCCGGCGTCCCGGAAAACGATTCCGAAGCCCAACCTTTCATAGA
AGGCGGCGGTGGAATCGAAATCTCGTGATGGCAGGTTGGGCGTCGCTTGGTCGGTCATTTCGAACCCCAG
AGTCCCGCTCAGAAGAACTCGTCAAGAAGGCGATAGAAGGCGATGCGCTGCGAATCGGGAGCGGCGATAC
CGTAAAGCACGAGGAAGCGGTCAGCCCATTCGCCGCCAAGCTCTTCAGCAATATCACGGGTAGCCAACGC
TATGTCCTGATAGCGGTCCGCCACACCCAGCCGGCCACAGTCGATGAATCCAGAAAAGCGGCCATTTTCC
ACCATGATATTCGGCAAGCAGGCATCGCCATGGGTCACGACGAGATCCTCGCCGTCGGGCTTGCTCGCCT
TGAGCCTGGCGAACAGTTCGGCTGGCGCGAGCCCCTGATGCTCTTGATCATCCTGATCGACAAGACCGGC
TTCCATCCGAGTACGTGCTCGCTCGATGCGATGTTTCGCTTGGTGGTCGAATGGGCAGGTAGCCGGATCA
AGCGTATGCAGCCGCCGCATTGCATCAGCCATGATGGATACTTTCTCGGCAGGAGCAAGGTGAGATGACA
GGAGATCCTGCCCCGGCACTTCGCCCAATAGCAGCCAGTCCCTTCCCGCTTCAGTGACAACGTCGAGCAC
AGCTGCGCAAGGAACGCCCGTCGTGGCCAGCCACGATAGCCGCGCTGCCTCGTCTTGCAGTTCATTCAGG
GCACCGGACAGGTCGGTCTTGACAAAAAGAACCGGGCGCCCCTGCGCTGACAGCCGGAACACGGCGGCAT
CAGAGCAGCCGATTGTCTGTTGTGCCCAGTCATAGCCGAATAGCCTCTCCACCCAAGCGGCCGGAGAACC
TGCGTGCAATCCATCTTGTTCAATCATGCGAAACGATCCTCATCCTGTCTCTTGATCGATCTTTGCAAAA
GCCTAGGCCTCCAAAAAAGCCTCCTCACTACTTCTGGAATAGCTCAGAGGCCGAGGAGGCGGCCTCGGCC
TCTGCATAAATAAAAAAAATTAGTCAGCCATGGGGCGGAGAATGGGCGGAACTGGGCGGAGTTAGGGGCG
GGATGGGCGGAGTTAGGGGCGGGACTATGGTTGCTGACTAATTGAGATGCTTGCTTTGCATACTTCTGCC
TGCTGGGGAGCCTGGGGACTTTCCACACCTGGTTGCTGACTAATTGAGATGCTTGCTTTGCATACTTCTG
CCTGCTGGGGAGCCTGGGGACTTTCCACACCCTAACTGACACACATTCCACAGCTGGTTCTTTCCGCCTC
AGGACTCTTCCTTTTTCAATAAATCAATCTAAAGTATATATGAGTAAACTTGGTCTGACAGTTACCAATG
CTTAATCAGTGAGGCACCTATCTCAGCGATCTGTCTATTTCGTTCATCCATAGTTGCCTGACTCCCCGTC
GTGTAGATAACTACGATACGGGAGGGCTTACCATCTGGCCCCAGTGCTGCAATGATACCGCGAGACCCAC
GCTCACCGGCTCCAGATTTATCAGCAATAAACCAGCCAGCCGGAAGGGCCGAGCGCAGAAGTGGTCCTGC
AACTTTATCCGCCTCCATCCAGTCTATTAATTGTTGCCGGGAAGCTAGAGTAAGTAGTTCGCCAGTTAAT
AGTTTGCGCAACGTTGTTGCCATTGCTACAGGCATCGTGGTGTCACGCTCGTCGTTTGGTATGGCTTCAT
TCAGCTCCGGTTCCCAACGATCAAGGCGAGTTACATGATCCCCCATGTTGTGCAAAAAAGCGGTTAGCTC
CTTCGGTCCTCCGATCGTTGTCAGAAGTAAGTTGGCCGCAGTGTTATCACTCATGGTTATGGCAGCACTG
CATAATTCTCTTACTGTCATGCCATCCGTAAGATGCTTTTCTGTGACTGGTGAGTACTCAACCAAGTCAT
TCTGAGAATAGTGTATGCGGCGACCGAGTTGCTCTTGCCCGGCGTCAATACGGGATAATACCGCGCCACA
TAGCAGAACTTTAAAAGTGCTCATCATTGGAAAACGTTCTTCGGGGCGAAAACTCTCAAGGATCTTACCG
CTGTTGAGATCCAGTTCGATGTAACCCACTCGTGCACCCAACTGATCTTCAGCATCTTTTACTTTCACCA
GCGTTTCTGGGTGAGCAAAAACAGGAAGGCAAAATGCCGCAAAAAAGGGAATAAGGGCGACACGGAAATG
TTGAATACTCATACTCTTCCTTTTTCAATATTATTGAAGCATTTATCAGGGTTATTGTCTCATGAGCGGA
TACATATTTGAATGTATTTAGAAAAATAAACAAATAGGGGTTCCGCGCACATTTCCCCGAAAAGTGCCAC
CTG
[124 nt withheld, positions 6164-6287]
C
[91 nt withheld, positions 6289-6379]
A
[49 nt withheld, positions 6381-6429]
CCTTTGACGTTGGAGTCCACGTTCTTT
[37 nt withheld, positions 6457-6493]
ACCCTATCTCGGTCTATTCTTTTGATTTATAAGGGATTTTGCCGATTTCGGCCTATTGGTTAAAAAATGA
GCTGATTTAACAAAAATTTAACGCGAATTTTAACAAAATATTAACGCTTACAATTTACG
