>Addgene plasmid #182817 | pCMV(MinDis)-iFluoxSnFR_cyto | addgene partial sequence | sequence record 360474 | Addgene Partial NGS Result
CGCGCGTTGACATTGATTATTGACTAGTTATTAATAGTAATCAATTACGGGGTCATTAGTTCATAGCCCA
TATATGGAGTTCCGCGTTACATAACTTACGGTAAATGGCCCGCCTGGCTGACCGCCCAACGACCCCCGCC
CATTGACGTCAATAATGACGTATGTTCCCATAGTAACGCCAATAGGGACTTTCCATTGACGTCAATGGGT
GGAGTATTTACGGTAAACTGCCCACTTGGCAGTACATCAAGTGTATCATATGCCAAGTACGCCCCCTATT
GACGTCAATGGGAGTTTGTTTTGGCACCAAAATCAACGGGACTTTCCAAAATGTCGTAACAACTCCGCCC
CATTGACGCAAATGGGCGGTASGNGTRWACKGCCCACTTGGCAGTACATCAAGTGTATCATATGCCAAGT
ACGCCCCCTATTGACGTCAATGGGAGTTTGTTTTGGCACCAAAATCAACGGGACTTTCCAAAATGTCGTA
ACAACTCCGCCCCATTGACGCAAATGGGCGGTAGGCGTGTACGGTGGGAGGTCTATATAAGCAGAACTCT
CTGGCTAACTAGAGAACCCACTGCTTACTGGCTTATCGAAATTAATACGACTCACTATAGGGAGACCCAA
GCTTGGTACCGAACTCGGATCCACTAGTAACGGCCGCCAGTGTGCTGGAATTCGGCTTGGGGATATCCAC
CATGTCTGCGAACGACACCGTAGTTGTGGGCTCGATCATCTTTACAGAAGGGATTATCGTCGCAAACATG
GTGGCAGAGATGATTGAGGCGCATACAGACCTTAAGGTGGTTCGCAAACTGAACCTTGGCGGGGTCAACG
TTAACTTTGAAGCCATTAAACGCGGAGGTGCGAATAATGGTATTGACATTTACGTGGAGTACACTGGGCA
CGGTCTTGTGGATATTCTGGGGTTCCCGGAGCCGAACGTCTATATCACCGCCGACAAGCAGAAGAACGGC
ATCAAGGCGAACTTCAAGATCCGCCACAACGTGGAGGACGGCAGCGTGCAGCTCGCCGACCACTACCAGC
AGAACACCCCCATCGGCGACGGCCCCGTGCTGCTGCCCGACAACCACTACCTGAGCACCCAGTCCGTGCT
GAGCAAAGACCCCAACGAGAAGCGCGATCACATGGTCCTGCTGGAGTTCGTGACCGCCGCCGGGATCACT
CTCGGCATGGACGAGCTGTACAAGGGCGGTACCGGAGGGAGCATGAGCAAGGGCGAGGAGCTGTTCACCG
GGGTGGTGCCCATCCTGGTCGAGCTGGACGGCGACGTAAACGGCCACAAGTTCAGCGTGCGCGGCGAGGG
CGAGGGCGATGCCACCAACGGCAAGCTGACCCTGAAGTTCATCTGCACCACCGGCAAGCTGCCCGTGCCC
TGGCCCACCCTCGTGACCACCCTGACCTACGGCGTGCAGTGCTTCAGCCGCTACCCCGACCACATGAAGC
AGCACGACTTCTTCAAGTCCGCCATGCCCGAAGGCTACGTCCAGGAGCGCACCATCAGCTTCAAGGACGA
CGGCACCTACAAGACCCGCGCCGAGGTGAAGTTCGAGGGCGACACCCTGGTGAACCGCATCGAGCTGAAG
GGCATCGACTTCAAGGAGGACGGCAACATCCTGGGGCACAAGCTGGAGTACAACTTTCCGCCGCCCGCGA
CTACTGATCCAGAAGGTGCATACGAAACCGTGAAGAAGGAGTACAAACGTAAATGGAATATTGTATGGCT
CAAACCACTGGGATTCAACAATACGTATACGCTTACCGTTAAAGACGAACTGGCGAAACAGTATAACCTT
AAAACCTTCAGTGACTTAGCGAAAATCTCGGATAAGCTGATTCTGGGTGCAACGATGCATTTTTTAGAAA
GTCCCGATGGTTACCCAGGCCTGCAAAAACTGTACAATTTCAAATTCAAGCACACCAAAAGCATGGACAT
GGGTATTCGCTATACCGCCATTGATAATAACGAAGTTCAGGTAATTGATGCCTCCGCCACTGATGGCTTG
CTGGTGAGCCACAAATTAAAAATTCTGGAGGATGATAAAGCGTTCTTCCCGCCGTATTATGCTGCCCCCA
TCATCCGTCAGGATGTCTTAGATAAGCATCCTGAACTGAAGGACGTGCTGAACAAACTCGCGAATCAAAT
TTCACTGGAAGAAATGCAGAAACTGAATTACAAGGTGGACGGTGAGGGTCAGGACCCAGCGAAAGTAGCT
AAGGAGTTTTTGAAAGAGAAAGGTTTAATTCTGGATATTGATGAACTGGCGCTGAAATTTGCGGGCCTGG
ATCTGTAGGCGGCCGCTCGAGATCAGCCTCGACTGTGCCTTCTAGTTGCCAGCCATCTGTTGTTTGCCCC
TCCCCCGTGCCTTCCTTGACCCTGGAAGGTGCCACTCCCACTGTCCTTTCCTAATAAAATGAGGAAATTG
CATCGCATTGTCTGAGTAGGTGTCATTCTATTCTGGGGGGTGGGGTGGGGCAGGACAGCAAGGGGGAGGA
TTGGGAAGACAATAGCAGGCGTGCTGGGGATGCGGTGGGCTCTATGGCTTCTGAGGCGGAAAGAACCAGT
GGCGGTAATACGGTTATCCACAGAATCAGGGGATAACGCAGGAAAGAACATGTGAGCAAAAGGCCAGCAA
AAGGCCAGGAACCGTAAAAAGGCCGCGTTGCTGACGTTTTTCCATAGGCTCCGCCCCCCTGACGAGCATC
ACAAAAATCGACGCTCAAGTCAGAGGTGGCGAAACCCGACAGGACTATAAAGATACCAGGCGTTTCCCCC
TGGAAGCTCCCTCGTGCGCTCTCCTGTTCCGACCCTGCCGCTTACCGGATACCTGTCCGCCTTTCTCCCT
TCGGGAAGCGTGGCGCTTTCTCATAGCTCACGCTGTAGGTATCTCAGTTCGGTGTAGGTCGTTCGCTCCA
AGCTGGGCTGTGTGCACGAACCCCCCGTTCAGCCCGACCGCTGCGCCTTATCCGGTAACTATCGTCTTGA
GTCCAACCCGGTAAGACACGACTTATCGCCACTGGCAGCAGCCACTGGTAACAGGATTAGCAGAGCGAGG
TATGTAGGCGGTGCTACAGAGTTCTTGAAGTGGTGGCCTAACTACGGCTACACTAGAAGAACAGTATTTG
GTATCTGCGCTCTGCTGAAGCCAGTTACCTTCGGAAAAAGAGTTGGTAGCTCTTGATCCGGCAAACAAAC
CACCGCTGGTAGCGGTGGTTTTTTTGTTTGCAAGCAGCAGATTACGCGCAGAAAAAAAGGATCTCAAGAA
GATCCTTTGATCTTTTCTACGGGGTCTGACGCTCAGTGGAACGAAAACTCACGTTAAGGGATTTTGGTCA
TGAGATTATCAAAAAGGATCTTCACCTAGATCCTTTTAAATTAAAAATGAAGTTTTAAATCAATCTAAAG
TATATATGAGTAACCTGAGGCTATGGCAGGGCCTGCCGCCCCGACGTTGGCTGCGAGCCCTGGGCCTTCA
CCCGAACTTGGGGGGTGGGGTGGGGAAAAGGAAGAAACGCGGGCGTATTGGCCCCAATGGGGTCTCGGTG
GGGTATCGACAGAGTGCCAGCCCTGGGACCGAACCCCGCGTTTATGAACAAACGACCCAACACCGTGCGT
TTTATTCTGTCTTTTTATTGCCGTCATAGCGCGGGTTCCTTCCGGTATTGTCTCCTTCCGTGTTTCAGTT
AGCCTCCCCCTAGGGTGGGCGAAGAACTCCAGCATGAGATCCCCGCGCTGGAGGATCATCCAGCCGGCGT
CCCGGAAAACGATTCCGAAGCCCAACCTTTCATAGAAGGCGGCGGTGGAATCGAAATCTCGTGATGGCAG
GTTGGGCGTCGCTTGGTCGGTCATTTCGAACCCCAGAGTCCCGCTCAGAAGAACTCGTCAAGAAGGCGAT
AGAAGGCGATGCGCTGCGAATCGGGAGCGGCGATACCGTAAAGCACGAGGAAGCGGTCAGCCCATTCGCC
GCCAAGCTCTTCAGCAATATCACGGGTAGCCAACGCTATGTCCTGATAGCGGTCCGCCACACCCAGCCGG
CCACAGTCGATGAATCCAGAAAAGCGGCCATTTTCCACCATGATATTCGGCAAGCAGGCATCGCCATGGG
TCACGGCGAGATCCTCGCCGTCGGGCTTGCTCGCCTTGAGCCTGGCGAACAGTTCGGCTGGCGCGAGCCC
CTGATGCTCTTCGTCCAGATCATCCTGATCGACAAGACCAGCTTCCATCCGAGTACGTGCTCGCTCGATG
CGATGTTTCGCTTGGTGGTCGAATGGGCAGGTAGCCGGATCAAGCGTATGCAGCCGCCGCATTGCATCAG
CCATGATGGATACTTTCTCGGCAGGAGCAAGGTGAGATGACAGGAGATCCTGCCCCGGCACTTCGCCCAA
TAGCAGCCAGTCCCTTCCCGCTTCAGTGACAACGTCGAGCACAGCTGCGCAAGGAACGCCCGTCGTGGCC
AGCCACGATAGCCGCGCTGCCTCGTCTTGCAGTTCATTCAGGGCACCGGACAGGTCGGTCTTGACAAAAA
GAACCGGGCGCCCCTGCGCTGACAGCCGGAACACGGCGGCATCAGAGCAGCCGATTGTCTGTTGTGCCCA
GTCATAGCCGAATAGCCTCTCCACCCAAGCGGCCGGAGAACCTGCGTGCAATCCATCTTGTTCAATCATG
CGAAACGATCCTCATCCTGTCTCTTGATCGATCTTTGCAAAAGCCTAGGCCTCCAAAAAAGCCTCCTCAC
TACTTCTGGAATAGCTCAGAGGCCGGGCCTCGGCCTCTGCATAAATAAAAAAAATTAGTCAGCCATGGGG
CGGAGAATGGGCGGAACTGGGCGGAGTTAGGGGCGGGACTATGGTTGCTGACTAATTGAGATGCTTGCTT
TGCATACKTCWGCCNTGSKGSGGAGMMTGGGSRSAWCTGGGCGGAGTTAGGGGCGGGACTATGGTTGCTG
ACTAATTGAGATGCTTGCTTTGCATACTTCTGCCTGCTGGGGAGCCTGGGGACTTTCCACACCCTAACTG
ACACACATTCCACAGCTGGTTCTTTCCGCCTCAGGACTCTTCCTTTTTCAATAAATCAATCTAAAGTATA
TATGAGTAAACTTGGTCTGACAGTTACCAATGCTTAATCAGTGAGGCACCTATCTCAGCGATCTGTCTAT
TTCGTTCATCCATAGTTGCCTGACTCCCCGTCGTGTAGATAACTACGATACGGGAGGGCTTACCATCTGG
CCCCAGTGCTGCAATGATACCGCGAGACCCACGCTCACCGGCTCCAGATTTATCAGCAATAAACCAGCCA
GCCGGAAGGGCCGAGCGCAGAAGTGGTCCTGCAACTTTATCCGCCTCCATCCAGTCTATTAATTGTTGCC
GGGAAGCTAGAGTAAGTAGTTCGCCAGTTAATAGTTTGCGCAACGTTGTTGCCATTGCTACAGGCATCGT
GGTGTCACGCTCGTCGTTTGGTATGGCTTCATTCAGCTCCGGTTCCCAACGATCAAGGCGAGTTACATGA
TCCCCCATGTTGTGCAAAAAAGCGGTTAGCTCCTTCGGTCCTCCGATCGTTGTCAGAAGTAAGTTGGCCG
CAGTGTTATCACTCATGGTTATGGCAGCACTGCATAATTCTCTTACTGTCATGCCATCCGTAAGATGCTT
TTCTGTGACTGGTGAGTACTCAACCAAGTCATTCTGAGAATAGTGTATGCGGCGACCGAGTTGCTCTTGC
CCGGCGTCAATACGGGATAATACCGCGCCACATAGCAGAACTTTAAAAGTGCTCATCATTGGAAAACGTT
CTTCGGGGCGAAAACTCTCAAGGATCTTACCGCTGTTGAGATCCAGTTCGATGTAACCCACTCGTGCACC
CAACTGATCTTCAGCATCTTTTACTTTCACCAGCGTTTCTGGGTGAGCAAAAACAGGAAGGCAAAATGCC
GCAAAAAAGGGAATAAGGGCGACACGGAAATGTTGAGTACTCATACTCTTCCTTTTTCAATATTATTGAA
GCATTTATCAGGGTTATTGTCTCATGAGCGGATACATATTTGAATGTATTTAGAAAAATAAACAAATAGG
GGTTCCGCGCACATTTCCCCGAAAAGTGCCACCTG
[124 nt withheld, positions 6126-6249]
C
[91 nt withheld, positions 6251-6341]
A
[49 nt withheld, positions 6343-6391]
CCTTTGACGTTGGAGTCCACGTTCTTT
[37 nt withheld, positions 6419-6455]
ACCCTATCTCGGTCTATTCTTTTGATTTATAAGGGATTTTGCCGATTTCGGCCTATTGGTTAAAAAATGA
GCTGATTTAACAAAAATTTAACGCGAATTTTAACAAAATATTAACGCTTACAATTTACG
